Addgene plasmid #175498: PB-T3G-CERP2
Purpose: (Empty Backbone) All-in-one piggyBac transposon vector for dox-inducible expression of Golden Gate cloned elements (CMVe-hEF1a-driven rtTA and puromycin resistance)
Depositing lab: George Church. Depositing organization: Harvard Medical School. Publication: An integrated pipeline for mammalian genetic screening. Kramme C, Plesa AM, Wang HH, Wolf B, Smela MP, Guo X, Kohman RE, Chatterjee P, Church GM. Cell Rep Methods. 2021 Sep 27;1(6):100082. doi: 10.1016/j.crmeth.2021.100082. eCollection 2021 Oct 25. PubMed 35474898.
Backbone
  Vector backbone: pUC57
  Backbone size (bp): 6232
  Vector type: Mammalian Expression, Synthetic Biology
  Promoter: TRE3G
  Selectable markers: Puromycin
Growth in bacteria
  Bacterial resistance: Ampicillin, 100 μg/mL
  Growth temperature: 37°C
  Growth strain: DH5alpha
  Copy number: High Copy
Gene/Insert
  Cloning method: Gateway Cloning
  Sequencing primers: 5′ M13 FWD; 3′ M13 REV
Terms and licenses: Academic/Nonprofit Terms; Industry Terms: Not Available to Industry
How to cite: PB-T3G-CERP2 was a gift from George Church (Addgene plasmid # 175498 ; http://n2t.net/addgene:175498 ; RRID:Addgene_175498)
