[The description below was written by a language model from this plasmid's Addgene catalogue record and pLannotate feature annotations shown in this document.]
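Description:
PB-T3G-CERP2 is an empty, all-in-one piggyBac transposon vector built on a pUC57 backbone for doxycycline-inducible expression of user-supplied elements in mammalian cells. In bacteria it is propagated as a high-copy plasmid through the ColE1/pUC-type origin and selected with ampicillin via the AmpR (β-lactamase) gene. The remnants of lacZα, lacI, bom and rop, along with the CAP site, lac promoter and lac operator, are carried over from the cloning backbone.

The payload consists of two divergent mammalian units. The inducible unit is a TRE3GS promoter, a third-generation Tet-responsive promoter with low basal activity, followed by a cloning region and an SV40 polyadenylation signal. No insert is present, and the stated purpose is that elements are introduced here by Golden Gate assembly, although the catalogue's cloning-method field lists Gateway. On the opposite strand, a hybrid CMV enhancer/human EF-1α core promoter constitutively drives a reverse tetracycline transactivator (annotated as an rtTA3-type fragment with VP16-derived minimal activation domains) followed by the puromycin N-acetyltransferase gene (pac), ending in a second SV40 poly(A) signal. The two coding sequences appear to share one transcript, but the linking element is not annotated. With doxycycline, rtTA binds the TRE3GS promoter and switches on the cloned element, while puromycin selects cells carrying the cassette.

The piggyBac terminal repeats implied by the name and purpose were not detected in the feature table, so their positions are not recorded. With a piggyBac transposase, such vectors integrate stably into the genome, which suits making inducible cell lines and, per the associated publication, mammalian genetic screening. The sequenced record is slightly longer than the listed backbone size.
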