Features (pLannotate 1.2.2; 20 found; start..end, strand, type, name):
      8..375     +  promoter       TRE3GS promoter: 3rd-generation Tet-responsive promoter that can be activated by binding of Tet-On® 3G, modified to eliminate binding sites for endogenous mammalian transcription factors
    622..756     -  polyA_signal   SV40 poly(A) signal: SV40 polyadenylation signal
   1073..1230    +  CDS            lacZα (fragment): LacZα fragment of β-galactosidase; lacZ fragment
   1236..1335    -  misc_feature   bom (fragment): basis of mobility region from pBR322
   1439..1474    -  CDS            rop (fragment): Rop protein, which maintains plasmids at low copy number; rop
   1570..1674    +  promoter       AmpR promoter: bla
   1675..2535    +  CDS            AmpR: β-lactamase; bla; confers resistance to ampicillin, carbenicillin, and related antibiotics
   2706..3294    +  rep_origin     ori: high-copy-number ColE1/pMB1/pBR322/pUC origin of replication
   3477..3569    +  CDS            lacI (fragment): lac repressor; lacI; The lac repressor binds to the lac operator to inhibit transcription in E. coli. This inhibition can be relieved by adding lactose or isopropyl-β-D-thiogalactopyranoside (IPTG).
   3575..3658    +  CDS            lacI (fragment): lac repressor; lacI; The lac repressor binds to the lac operator to inhibit transcription in E. coli. This inhibition can be relieved by adding lactose or isopropyl-β-D-thiogalactopyranoside (IPTG).
   3671..3692    +  protein_bind   CAP binding site: CAP binding activates transcription in the presence of cAMP. E. coli catabolite activator protein
   3707..3737    +  promoter       lac promoter: promoter for the E. coli lac operon
   3745..3761    +  protein_bind   lac operator: The lac repressor binds to the lac operator to inhibit transcription in E. coli. This inhibition can be relieved by adding lactose or isopropyl-β-D-thiogalactopyranoside (IPTG). lac repressor encoded by lacI
   4049..4130    -  polyA_signal   SV40 poly(A) signal: SV40 polyadenylation signal
   4153..4236    -  CDS            large T antigen (fragment): large T antigen from SV40 (simian virus 40)
   4250..4846    -  CDS            pac: PUAC_STRAD - Protein predicted: Swiss-Prot protein existence level 4. Detoxification of puromycin. From Streptomyces alboniger.
   4919..5029    -  CDS            VP48: 3 tandem repeats of the minimal activation domain of herpes simplex virus VP16 (Cheng et al., 2013)
   4959..5656    -  CDS            rtTA3 (fragment): reverse tetracycline transactivator 3 activates expression from Tet-responsive promoters in the presence of doxycycline
   5709..5920    -  promoter       EF-1α core promoter: core promoter for human elongation factor EF-1α
   5921..6300    -  enhancer       CMV enhancer: human cytomegalovirus immediate early enhancer
>Addgene plasmid #175498 | PB-T3G-CERP2 | addgene full sequence | sequence record 348266 | Addgene NGS Result
TCACCTCGAGTTTACTCCCTATCAGTGATAGAGAACGTATGAAGAGTTTACTCCCTATCAGTGATAGAGA
ACGTATGCAGACTTTACTCCCTATCAGTGATAGAGAACGTATAAGGAGTTTACTCCCTATCAGTGATAGA
GAACGTATGACCAGTTTACTCCCTATCAGTGATAGAGAACGTATCTACAGTTTACTCCCTATCAGTGATA
GAGAACGTATATCCAGTTTACTCCCTATCAGTGATAGAGAACGTATAAGCTTTGCTTATGTAAACCAGGG
CGCCTATAAAAGAGTGCTGATTTTTTGAGTAAACTTCAATTCCACAACACTTTTGTCTTATACCAACTTT
CCGTACCACTTCCTACCCTCGTAAAGGTACCGCCACCCGAGACCATTAATGGGTCTCGTAATGATAGGCG
TCTTCGAATAATGGAAGACATACTAGTAGACCACCTCCCCTGCGAGCTAAGCTGGACAGCCAATGACGGG
TAAGAGAGTGACATTTTTCACTAACCTAAGACAGGAGGGCCGTCAGAGCTACTGCCTAATCCAAAGACGG
GTAAAAGTGATAAAAATGTATCACTCCAACCTAAGACAGGCGCAGCTTCCGAGGGATTTGAGATCCAGAC
ATGATAAGATACATTGATGAGTTTGGACAAACCAAAACTAGAATGCAGTGAAAAAAATGCCTTATTTGTG
AAATTTGTGATGCTATTGCCTTATTTGTAACCATTATAAGCTGCAATAAACAAGTTTGATATCTATAACA
AGAAAATATATATATAATAAGTTATCACGTAAGTAGAACATGAAATAACAATATAATTATCGTATGAGTT
AAATCTTAAAAGTCACGTAAAAGATAATCATGCGTCATTTTGACTCACGCGGTCGTTATAGTTCAAAATC
AGTGACACTTACCGCATTGACAAGCACGCCTCACGGGAGCTCCAAGCGGCGACTGAGATGTCCTAAATGC
ACAGCGACGGATTCGCGCTATTTAGAAAGAGAGAGCAATATTTCAAGAATGCATGCGTCAATTTTACGCA
GACTATCTTTCTAGGGTTAAGAATTCACTGGCCGTCGTTTTACAACGTCGTGACTGGGAAAACCCTGGCG
TTACCCAACTTAATCGCCTTGCAGCACATCCCCCTTTCGCCAGCTGGCGTAATAGCGAAGAGGCCCGCAC
CGATCGCCCTTCCCAACAGTTGCGCAGCCTGAATGGCGAATGGCGCCTGATGCGGTATTTTCTCCTTACG
CATCTGTGCGGTATTTCACACCGCATATGGTGCACTCTCAGTACAATCTGCTCTGATGCCGCATAGTTAA
GCCAGCCCCGACACCCGCCAACACCCGCTGACGCGCCCTGACGGGCTTGTCTGCTCCCGGCATCCGCTTA
CAGACAAGCTGTGACCATGTCTCCGGGAGCTGCATGTGTCAGAGGTTTTCACCGTCATCACCGAAACACG
CGAGTTCGAAAGGGCCTCGTGATACGCCTATTTTTATAGGTTAATGTCATGATAATAATGGTTTCTTAGA
CGTCAGGTGGCACTTTTCGGGGAAATGTGCGCGGAACCCCTATTTGTTTATTTTTCTAAATACATTCAAA
TATGTATCCGCTCATGAGACAATAACCCTGATAAATGCTTCAATAATATTGAAAAAGGAAGAGTATGAGT
ATTCAACATTTCCGTGTCGCCCTTATTCCCTTTTTTGCGGCATTTTGCCTTCCTGTTTTTGCTCACCCAG
AAACGCTGGTGAAAGTAAAAGATGCTGAAGATCAGTTGGGTGCACGAGTGGGTTACATCGAACTGGATCT
CAACAGCGGTAAGATCCTTGAGAGTTTTCGCCCCGAAGAACGTTTTCCAATGATGAGCACTTTTAAAGTT
CTGCTATGTGGCGCGGTATTATCCCGTATTGACGCCGGGCAAGAGCAACTCGGTCGCCGCATACACTATT
CTCAGAATGACTTGGTTGAGTACTCACCAGTCACAGAAAAGCATCTTACGGATGGCATGACAGTAAGAGA
ATTATGCAGTGCTGCCATAACCATGAGTGATAACACTGCGGCCAACTTACTTCTGACAACGATCGGAGGA
CCGAAGGAGCTAACCGCTTTTTTGCACAACATGGGGGATCATGTAACTCGCCTTGATCGTTGGGAACCGG
AGCTGAATGAAGCCATACCAAACGACGAGCGTGACACCACGATGCCTGTAGCAATGGCAACAACGTTGCG
CAAACTATTAACTGGCGAACTACTTACTCTAGCTTCCCGGCAACAATTAATAGACTGGATGGAGGCGGAT
AAAGTTGCAGGACCACTTCTGCGCTCGGCCCTTCCGGCTGGCTGGTTTATTGCTGATAAATCTGGAGCCG
GTGAGCGTGGTTCACGCGGTATCATTGCAGCACTGGGGCCAGATGGTAAGCCCTCCCGTATCGTAGTTAT
CTACACGACGGGGAGTCAGGCAACTATGGATGAACGAAATAGACAGATCGCTGAGATAGGTGCCTCACTG
ATTAAGCATTGGTAACTGTCAGACCAAGTTTACTCATATATACTTTAGATTGATTTAAAACTTCATTTTT
AATTTAAAAGGATCTAGGTGAAGATCCTTTTTGATAATCTCATGACCAAAATCCCTTAACGTGAGTTTTC
GTTCCACTGAGCGTCAGACCCCGTAGAAAAGATCAAAGGATCTTCTTGAGATCCTTTTTTTCTGCGCGTA
ATCTGCTGCTTGCAAACAAAAAAACCACCGCTACCAGCGGTGGTTTGTTTGCCGGATCAAGAGCTACCAA
CTCTTTTTCCGAAGGTAACTGGCTTCAGCAGAGCGCAGATACCAAATACTGTTCTTCTAGTGTAGCCGTA
GTTAGGCCACCACTTCAAGAACTCTGTAGCACCGCCTACATACCTCGCTCTGCTAATCCTGTTACCAGTG
GCTGCTGCCAGTGGCGATAAGTCGTGTCTTACCGGGTTGGACTCAAGACGATAGTTACCGGATAAGGCGC
AGCGGTCGGGCTGAACGGGGGGTTCGTGCACACAGCCCAGCTTGGAGCGAACGACCTACACCGAACTGAG
ATACCTACAGCGTGAGCTATGAGAAAGCGCCACGCTTCCCGAAGGGAGAAAGGCGGACAGGTATCCGGTA
AGCGGCAGGGTCGGAACAGGAGAGCGCACGAGGGAGCTTCCAGGGGGAAACGCCTGGTATCTTTATAGTC
CTGTCGGGTTTCGCCACCTCTGACTTGAGCGTCGATTTTTGTGATGCTCGTCAGGGGGGCGGAGCCTATG
GAAAAACGCCAGCAACGCGGCCTTTTTACGGTTCCTGGCCTTTTGCTGGCCTTTTGCTCACATGTTCTTT
CCTGCGTTATCCCCTGATTCTGTGGATAACCGTATTACCGCCTTTGAGTGAGCTGATACCGCTCGCCGCA
GCCGAACGACCGAGCGCAGCGAGTCAGTGAGCGAGGAAGCGGATGAGCGCCCAATACGCAAACCGCCTCT
CACCGCGCGTTGGCCGATTCATTAATGCAGCTGGCACGACAGGTTTCCCGACTGGAAAGCGGGCAGTGAG
CGCAACGCAAACCGCCTCTCCCCGCGCGTTGGCCGATTCATTAATGCAGCTGGCACGACAGGTTTCCCGA
CTGGAAAGCGGGCAGTGAGCGCAACGCAATTAATGTGAGTTAGCTCACTCATTAGGCACCCCAGGCTTTA
CACTTTATGCTTCCGGCTCGTATGTTGTGTGGAATTGTGAGCGGATAACAATTTCACACAGGAAACAGCT
ATGACCATGATTACGCCAAGGTCGACTTAACCCTAGAAAGATAATCATATTGTGACGTACGTTAAAGATA
ATCATGCGTAAAATTGACGCATGTGTTTTATCGGTCTGTATATCGAGGTTTATTTATTAATTTGAATAGA
TATTAAGTTTTATTATATTTACACTTACATACTAATAATAAATTCAACAAACAATTTATTTATGTTTATT
TATTTATTAAAAAAAAACAAAAACTCAAAATTTCTTCTATAAAGTAACAAAACTTTTAGCAGTGAAAAAA
ATGCTTTATTTGTGAAATTTGTGATGCTATTGCTTTATTTGTAACCATTATAAGCTGCAATAAACAAGTT
AACAACAACAATTGCATTCATTTTATGTTTCAGGTTCAGGGGGAGGTGTGGGAGGTTTTTTAAAGCAAGT
AAAACCTCTACAAATGTGGTATGGCTGATTATGATCCTCTGGAGATTCATGCGCCAGGTTTTCTGGTCAT
GCACCACGTTCGTGGGCCCTCAGGAACCTCCACGTCAGCGGTAACTGTGAAGCCCAGTCGCTCGTAAAAA
GGAAGATTCCGGGGAGCACTGGTTTCGAGGAACGCCGGCACGCCAGCCCGTTCCGCGGCCTCAACACCAG
GAAGAACGACAGCGCTTCCCAAACCTTTACCTTGGTGATCTGGGCTGACACCGACAGTGGCAAGAAACCA
CGCAGGCTCCTTTGGTCTATGAGGAGCCAGCAAGCCCTCCATTTGCTGTTGTGCCGCCAACCTACTCCCT
GACAGCTCGGCCATCCGCGGACCTATTTCCGCGAACACTGCGCCGGCTTCGACGCTTTCCGGAGTAGTCC
AGACCGCAACTGCGGCACCATCGTCCGCAACCCAAACTTTACCAATGTCCAGACCCACGCGCGTAAGAAA
CAGCTCTTGCAACTCAGTTACCCTCTCTATGTGTCTGTCCGGATCTACGGTATGGCGGGTCGCTGGATAA
TCTGCAAATGCTGCGGCAAGTGTTCGGACAGCCCGTGGTACATCGTCACGGGTAGCGAGCCTAACAGTGG
GCTTATATTCCGTCATGGGGCCGGGGTTCTCCTCCACGTCGCCGGCCTGCTTCAGCAGGCTGAAGTTGGT
GGCGCCGCTGCCCCCGGGGAGCATGTCAAGGTCAAAATCGTCAAGAGCGTCAGCAGGCAGCATATCAAGG
TCAAAGTCGTCAAGGGCATCGGCTGGGAGCATGTCTAAGTCAAAATCGTCAAGGGCGTCGGTCGGCCCGC
CGCTTTCGCACTTTAGCTGTTTCTCCAGGCCACATATGATTAGTTCCAGGCCGAAAAGGAAGGCAGGTTC
GGCTCCCTGCCGGTCGAACAGCTCAATTGCTTGTTTCAGAAGTGGGGGCATAGAATCGGTGGTAGGTGTC
TCTCTTTCCTCTTTTGCTACTTGATGCTCCTGTTCCTCCAATACGCAGCCCAGTGTAAAGTGGCCCACGG
CGGACAGAGCGTACAGTGCGTTCTCCAGGGAGAAGCCTTGCTGACACAGGAACGCGAGCTGATTTTCCAG
GGTTTCGTACTGTTTCTCTGTTGGGCGGGTGCCGAGATGCACTTTAGCCCCGTCACGATGTGAGAGGAGA
GCACAGCGGTATGACTTGGCGTTGTTCCGCAGAAAGTCTTGCCATGACTCGCCTTCCAGGGGGCAGGAGT
GGGTATGATGCCTGTCCAGCATCTCGATTGGCAGGGCATCGAGCAGGGCCCGCTTGTTCTTCACGTGCCA
GTACAGGGTAGGCTGCTCAACTCCCAGCTTTTGAGCGAGTTTCCTTGTCGTCAGGCCTTCGATACCGACT
CCATTGAGTAATTCCAGAGCAGAGTTTATGACTTTGCTCTTGTCCAGTCTAGACATCTTATCGTCATCGT
CTTTGTAATCCATGGTGGCGGATCCCGCGTCACGACACCTGTGTTCTGGCGGCAAACCCGTTGCGAAAAA
GAACGTTCACGGCGACTACTGCACTTATATACGGTTCTCCCCCACCCTCGGGAAAAAGGCGGAGCCAGTA
CACGACATCACTTTCCCAGTTTACCCCGCGCCACCTTCTCTAGGCACCGGTTCAATTGCCGACCCCTCCC
CCCAACTTCTCGGGCACTGTGGGCCATGTGCGCTCTGCCCCATGGTAATAGCCATGACTAATACGTAGAT
GTACTGCCAAGTAGGAAAGTGCCATAAGGTCATGTACTGGGCATAATGCCAGGCGGGCCATTTACCGTCA
TTGACGTCAATAGGGGGCGTACTTGGCATATGATACACTTGATGTACTGCCAAGTGGGCAGTTTACCGTA
AATACTCCACCCATTGACGTCAATGGAAAGTGCCTATTGGCGTTACTATGGGAACATACGTCATTATTGA
CGTCAATGGGCGGGGGTCGTTGGGCGGTCAGCCAGGCGGGCCATTTACCGTAAGTTATGTAACGCGGAAC
TCCATATATGGGCTATGAACTAATGACCCCGTAATTGATTACTATTAATAACTAGTCAATAATCAATGTC
ATAAGCTCTAATCGCATAATCGAGCTAAGAGCGATTAATATGCTTAGCTAGCTTAGCTAAGCTAGATTTC
TCTATTCTCCCACAATATATAGCAGCTATTAGCTTAGCAGTCCGAATACGATCGTCCACGATCCATAAGC
GTAACACATTTGAGTAGCGACTGACGGGCACCGGAGCCACTCGAGTGGAATTA
